>Addgene plasmid #125503 | lentiSAMv2 rs7732130-guide1 | addgene full sequence | sequence record 251546 | Addgene NGS Result
GTTTTAGAGCTAGGCCAACATGAGGATCACCCATGTCTGCAGGGCCTAGCAAGTTAAAATAAGGCTAGTC
CGTTATCAACTTGGCCAACATGAGGATCACCCATGTCTGCAGGGCCAAGTGGCACCGAGTCGGTGCTTTT
TTTGGATCCTAGGTCTTGAAAGGAGTGGGAATTGGCTCCGGTGCCCGTCAGTGGGCAGAGCGCACATCGC
CCACAGTCCCCGAGAAGTTGGGGGGAGGGGTCGGCAATTGATCCGGTGCCTAGAGAAGGTGGCGCGGGGT
AAACTGGGAAAGTGATGTCGTGTACTGGCTCCGCCTTTTTCCCGAGGGTGGGGGAGAACCGTATATAAGT
GCAGTAGTCGCCGTGAACGTTCTTTTTCGCAACGGGTTTGCCGCCAGAACACAGGCGTACGGCCACCATG
AAAAGGCCGGCGGCCACGAAAAAGGCCGGCCAGGCAAAAAAGAAAAAGGACAAGAAGTACAGCATCGGCC
TGGCCATCGGCACCAACTCTGTGGGCTGGGCCGTGATCACCGACGAGTACAAGGTGCCCAGCAAGAAATT
CAAGGTGCTGGGCAACACCGACCGGCACAGCATCAAGAAGAACCTGATCGGAGCCCTGCTGTTCGACAGC
GGCGAAACAGCCGAGGCCACCCGGCTGAAGAGAACCGCCAGAAGAAGATACACCAGACGGAAGAACCGGA
TCTGCTATCTGCAAGAGATCTTCAGCAACGAGATGGCCAAGGTGGACGACAGCTTCTTCCACAGACTGGA
AGAGTCCTTCCTGGTGGAAGAGGATAAGAAGCACGAGCGGCACCCCATCTTCGGCAACATCGTGGACGAG
GTGGCCTACCACGAGAAGTACCCCACCATCTACCACCTGAGAAAGAAACTGGTGGACAGCACCGACAAGG
CCGACCTGCGGCTGATCTATCTGGCCCTGGCCCACATGATCAAGTTCCGGGGCCACTTCCTGATCGAGGG
CGACCTGAACCCCGACAACAGCGACGTGGACAAGCTGTTCATCCAGCTGGTGCAGACCTACAACCAGCTG
TTCGAGGAAAACCCCATCAACGCCAGCGGCGTGGACGCCAAGGCCATCCTGTCTGCCAGACTGAGCAAGA
GCAGACGGCTGGAAAATCTGATCGCCCAGCTGCCCGGCGAGAAGAAGAATGGCCTGTTCGGCAACCTGAT
TGCCCTGAGCCTGGGCCTGACCCCCAACTTCAAGAGCAACTTCGACCTGGCCGAGGATGCCAAACTGCAG
CTGAGCAAGGACACCTACGACGACGACCTGGACAACCTGCTGGCCCAGATCGGCGACCAGTACGCCGACC
TGTTTCTGGCCGCCAAGAACCTGTCCGACGCCATCCTGCTGAGCGACATCCTGAGAGTGAACACCGAGAT
CACCAAGGCCCCCCTGAGCGCCTCTATGATCAAGAGATACGACGAGCACCACCAGGACCTGACCCTGCTG
AAAGCTCTCGTGCGGCAGCAGCTGCCTGAGAAGTACAAAGAGATTTTCTTCGACCAGAGCAAGAACGGCT
ACGCCGGCTACATTGACGGCGGAGCCAGCCAGGAAGAGTTCTACAAGTTCATCAAGCCCATCCTGGAAAA
GATGGACGGCACCGAGGAACTGCTCGTGAAGCTGAACAGAGAGGACCTGCTGCGGAAGCAGCGGACCTTC
GACAACGGCAGCATCCCCCACCAGATCCACCTGGGAGAGCTGCACGCCATTCTGCGGCGGCAGGAAGATT
TTTACCCATTCCTGAAGGACAACCGGGAAAAGATCGAGAAGATCCTGACCTTCCGCATCCCCTACTACGT
GGGCCCTCTGGCCAGGGGAAACAGCAGATTCGCCTGGATGACCAGAAAGAGCGAGGAAACCATCACCCCC
TGGAACTTCGAGGAAGTGGTGGACAAGGGCGCTTCCGCCCAGAGCTTCATCGAGCGGATGACCAACTTCG
ATAAGAACCTGCCCAACGAGAAGGTGCTGCCCAAGCACAGCCTGCTGTACGAGTACTTCACCGTGTATAA
CGAGCTGACCAAAGTGAAATACGTGACCGAGGGAATGAGAAAGCCCGCCTTCCTGAGCGGCGAGCAGAAA
AAGGCCATCGTGGACCTGCTGTTCAAGACCAACCGGAAAGTGACCGTGAAGCAGCTGAAAGAGGACTACT
TCAAGAAAATCGAGTGCTTCGACTCCGTGGAAATCTCCGGCGTGGAAGATCGGTTCAACGCCTCCCTGGG
CACATACCACGATCTGCTGAAAATTATCAAGGACAAGGACTTCCTGGACAATGAGGAAAACGAGGACATT
CTGGAAGATATCGTGCTGACCCTGACACTGTTTGAGGACAGAGAGATGATCGAGGAACGGCTGAAAACCT
ATGCCCACCTGTTCGACGACAAAGTGATGAAGCAGCTGAAGCGGCGGAGATACACCGGCTGGGGCAGGCT
GAGCCGGAAGCTGATCAACGGCATCCGGGACAAGCAGTCCGGCAAGACAATCCTGGATTTCCTGAAGTCC
GACGGCTTCGCCAACAGAAACTTCATGCAGCTGATCCACGACGACAGCCTGACCTTTAAAGAGGACATCC
AGAAAGCCCAGGTGTCCGGCCAGGGCGATAGCCTGCACGAGCACATTGCCAATCTGGCCGGCAGCCCCGC
CATTAAGAAGGGCATCCTGCAGACAGTGAAGGTGGTGGACGAGCTCGTGAAAGTGATGGGCCGGCACAAG
CCCGAGAACATCGTGATCGAAATGGCCAGAGAGAACCAGACCACCCAGAAGGGACAGAAGAACAGCCGCG
AGAGAATGAAGCGGATCGAAGAGGGCATCAAAGAGCTGGGCAGCCAGATCCTGAAAGAACACCCCGTGGA
AAACACCCAGCTGCAGAACGAGAAGCTGTACCTGTACTACCTGCAGAATGGGCGGGATATGTACGTGGAC
CAGGAACTGGACATCAACCGGCTGTCCGACTACGATGTGGACCACATCGTGCCTCAGAGCTTTCTGAAGG
ACGACTCCATCGACAACAAGGTGCTGACCAGAAGCGACAAGGCCCGGGGCAAGAGCGACAACGTGCCCTC
CGAAGAGGTCGTGAAGAAGATGAAGAACTACTGGCGGCAGCTGCTGAACGCCAAGCTGATTACCCAGAGA
AAGTTCGACAATCTGACCAAGGCCGAGAGAGGCGGCCTGAGCGAACTGGATAAGGCCGGCTTCATCAAGA
GACAGCTGGTGGAAACCCGGCAGATCACAAAGCACGTGGCACAGATCCTGGACTCCCGGATGAACACTAA
GTACGACGAGAATGACAAGCTGATCCGGGAAGTGAAAGTGATCACCCTGAAGTCCAAGCTGGTGTCCGAT
TTCCGGAAGGATTTCCAGTTTTACAAAGTGCGCGAGATCAACAACTACCACCACGCCCACGACGCCTACC
TGAACGCCGTCGTGGGAACCGCCCTGATCAAAAAGTACCCTAAGCTGGAAAGCGAGTTCGTGTACGGCGA
CTACAAGGTGTACGACGTGCGGAAGATGATCGCCAAGAGCGAGCAGGAAATCGGCAAGGCTACCGCCAAG
TACTTCTTCTACAGCAACATCATGAACTTTTTCAAGACCGAGATTACCCTGGCCAACGGCGAGATCCGGA
AGCGGCCTCTGATCGAGACAAACGGCGAAACCGGGGAGATCGTGTGGGATAAGGGCCGGGATTTTGCCAC
CGTGCGGAAAGTGCTGAGCATGCCCCAAGTGAATATCGTGAAAAAGACCGAGGTGCAGACAGGCGGCTTC
AGCAAAGAGTCTATCCTGCCCAAGAGGAACAGCGATAAGCTGATCGCCAGAAAGAAGGACTGGGACCCTA
AGAAGTACGGCGGCTTCGACAGCCCCACCGTGGCCTATTCTGTGCTGGTGGTGGCCAAAGTGGAAAAGGG
CAAGTCCAAGAAACTGAAGAGTGTGAAAGAGCTGCTGGGGATCACCATCATGGAAAGAAGCAGCTTCGAG
AAGAATCCCATCGACTTTCTGGAAGCCAAGGGCTACAAAGAAGTGAAAAAGGACCTGATCATCAAGCTGC
CTAAGTACTCCCTGTTCGAGCTGGAAAACGGCCGGAAGAGAATGCTGGCCTCTGCCGGCGAACTGCAGAA
GGGAAACGAACTGGCCCTGCCCTCCAAATATGTGAACTTCCTGTACCTGGCCAGCCACTATGAGAAGCTG
AAGGGCTCCCCCGAGGATAATGAGCAGAAACAGCTGTTTGTGGAACAGCACAAGCACTACCTGGACGAGA
TCATCGAGCAGATCAGCGAGTTCTCCAAGAGAGTGATCCTGGCCGACGCTAATCTGGACAAAGTGCTGTC
CGCCTACAACAAGCACCGGGATAAGCCCATCAGAGAGCAGGCCGAGAATATCATCCACCTGTTTACCCTG
ACCAATCTGGGAGCCCCTGCCGCCTTCAAGTACTTTGACACCACCATCGACCGGAAGAGGTACACCAGCA
CCAAAGAGGTGCTGGACGCCACCCTGATCCACCAGAGCATCACCGGCCTGTACGAGACACGGATCGACCT
GTCTCAGCTGGGAGGCGACAGCGCTGGAGGAGGTGGAAGCGGAGGAGGAGGAAGCGGAGGAGGAGGTAGC
GGACCTAAGAAAAAGAGGAAGGTGGCGGCCGCTGGATCCGGACGGGCTGACGCATTGGACGATTTTGATC
TGGATATGCTGGGAAGTGACGCCCTCGATGATTTTGACCTTGACATGCTTGGTTCGGATGCCCTTGATGA
CTTTGACCTCGACATGCTCGGCAGTGACGCCCTTGATGATTTCGACCTGGACATGCTGATTAACTGTACA
GGCAGTGGAGAGGGCAGAGGAAGTCTGCTAACATGCGGTGACGTCGAGGAGAATCCTGGCCCAATGGCCA
AGCCTTTGTCTCAAGAAGAATCCACCCTCATTGAAAGAGCAACGGCTACAATCAACAGCATCCCCATCTC
TGAAGACTACAGCGTCGCCAGCGCAGCTCTCTCTAGCGACGGCCGCATCTTCACTGGTGTCAATGTATAT
CATTTTACTGGGGGACCTTGTGCAGAACTCGTGGTGCTGGGCACTGCTGCTGCTGCGGCAGCTGGCAACC
TGACTTGTATCGTCGCGATCGGAAATGAGAACAGGGGCATCTTGAGCCCCTGCGGACGGTGCCGACAGGT
GCTTCTCGATCTGCATCCTGGGATCAAAGCCATAGTGAAGGACAGTGATGGACAGCCGACGGCAGTTGGG
ATTCGTGAATTGCTGCCCTCTGGTTATGTGTGGGAGGGCTAAGAATTCGATATCAAGCTTATCGGTAATC
AACCTCTGGATTACAAAATTTGTGAAAGATTGACTGGTATTCTTAACTATGTTGCTCCTTTTACGCTATG
TGGATACGCTGCTTTAATGCCTTTGTATCATGCTATTGCTTCCCGTATGGCTTTCATTTTCTCCTCCTTG
TATAAATCCTGGTTGCTGTCTCTTTATGAGGAGTTGTGGCCCGTTGTCAGGCAACGTGGCGTGGTGTGCA
CTGTGTTTGCTGACGCAACCCCCACTGGTTGGGGCATTGCCACCACCTGTCAGCTCCTTTCCGGGACTTT
CGCTTTCCCCCTCCCTATTGCCACGGCGGAACTCATCGCCGCCTGCCTTGCCCGCTGCTGGACAGGGGCT
CGGCTGTTGGGCACTGACAATTCCGTGGTGTTGTCGGGGAAATCATCGTCCTTTCCTTGGCTGCTCGCCT
GTGTTGCCACCTGGATTCTGCGCGGGACGTCCTTCTGCTACGTCCCTTCGGCCCTCAATCCAGCGGACCT
TCCTTCCCGCGGCCTGCTGCCGGCTCTGCGGCCTCTTCCGCGTCTTCGCCTTCGCCCTCAGACGAGTCGG
ATCTCCCTTTGGGCCGCCTCCCCGCATCGATACCGTCGACCTCGAGACCTAGAAAAACATGGAGCAATCA
CAAGTAGCAATACAGCAGCTACCAATGCTGATTGTGCCTGGCTAGAAGCACAAGAGGAGGAGGAGGTGGG
TTTTCCAGTCACACCTCAGGTACCTTTAAGACCAATGACTTACAAGGCAGCTGTAGATCTTAGCCACTTT
TTAAAAGAAAAGGGGGGACTGGAAGGGCTAATTCACTCCCAACGAAGACAAGATATCCTTGATCTGTGGA
TCTACCACACACAAGGCTACTTCCCTGATTGGCAGAACTACACACCAGGGCCAGGGATCAGATATCCACT
GACCTTTGGATGGTGCTACAAGCTAGTACCAGTTGAGCAAGAGAAGGTAGAAGAAGCCAATGAAGGAGAG
AACACCCGCTTGTTACACCCTGTGAGCCTGCATGGGATGGATGACCCGGAGAGAGAAGTATTAGAGTGGA
GGTTTGACAGCCGCCTAGCATTTCATCACATGGCCCGAGAGCTGCATCCGGACTGTACTGGGTCTCTCTG
GTTAGACCAGATCTGAGCCTGGGAGCTCTCTGGCTAACTAGGGAACCCACTGCTTAAGCCTCAATAAAGC
TTGCCTTGAGTGCTTCAAGTAGTGTGTGCCCGTCTGTTGTGTGACTCTGGTAACTAGAGATCCCTCAGAC
CCTTTTAGTCAGTGTGGAAAATCTCTAGCAGGGCCCGTTTAAACCCGCTGATCAGCCTCGACTGTGCCTT
CTAGTTGCCAGCCATCTGTTGTTTGCCCCTCCCCCGTGCCTTCCTTGACCCTGGAAGGTGCCACTCCCAC
TGTCCTTTCCTAATAAAATGAGGAAATTGCATCGCATTGTCTGAGTAGGTGTCATTCTATTCTGGGGGGT
GGGGTGGGGCAGGACAGCAAGGGGGAGGATTGGGAAGACAATAGCAGGCATGCTGGGGATGCGGTGGGCT
CTATGGCTTCTGAGGCGGAAAGAACCAGCTGGGGCTCTAGGGGGTATCCCC
[124 nt withheld, positions 6912-7035]
C
[91 nt withheld, positions 7037-7127]
A
[49 nt withheld, positions 7129-7177]
CCTTTGACGTTGGAGTCCACGTTCTTT
[37 nt withheld, positions 7205-7241]
ACCCTATCTCGGTCTATTCTTTTGATTTATAAGGGATTTTGCCGATTTCGGCCTATTGGTTAAAAAATGA
GCTGATTTAACAAAAATTTAACGCGAATTAATTCTGTGGAATGTGTGTCAGTTAGGGTGTGGAAAGTCCC
CAGGCTCCCCAGCAGGCAGAAGTATGCAAAGCATGCATCTCAATTAGTCAGCAACCAGGTGTGGAAAGTC
CCCAGGCTCCCCAGCAGGCAGAAGTATGCAAAGCATGCATCTCAATTAGTCAGCAACCATAGTCCCGCCC
CTAACTCCGCCCATCCCGCCCCTAACTCCGCCCAGTTCCGCCCATTCTCCGCCCCATGGCTGACTAATTT
TTTTTATTTATGCAGAGGCCGAGGCCGCCTCTGCCTCTGAGCTATTCCAGAAGTAGTGAGGAGGCTTTTT
TGGAGGCCTAGGCTTTTGCAAAAAGCTCCCGGGAGCTTGTATATCCATTTTCGGATCTGATCAGCACGTG
TTGACAATTAATCATCGGCATAGTATATCGGCATAGTATAATACGACAAGGTGAGGAACTAAACCATGGC
CAAGTTGACCAGTGCCGTTCCGGTGCTCACCGCGCGCGACGTCGCCGGAGCGGTCGAGTTCTGGACCGAC
CGGCTCGGGTTCTCCCGGGACTTCGTGGAGGACGACTTCGCCGGTGTGGTCCGGGACGACGTGACCCTGT
TCATCAGCGCGGTCCAGGACCAGGTGGTGCCGGACAACACCCTGGCCTGGGTGTGGGTGCGCGGCCTGGA
CGAGCTGTACGCCGAGTGGTCGGAGGTCGTGTCCACGAACTTCCGGGACGCCTCCGGGCCGGCCATGACC
GAGATCGGCGAGCAGCCGTGGGGGCGGGAGTTCGCCCTGCGCGACCCGGCCGGCAACTGCGTGCACTTCG
TGGCCGAGGAGCAGGACTGACACGTGCTACGAGATTTCGATTCCACCGCCGCCTTCTATGAAAGGTTGGG
CTTCGGAATCGTTTTCCGGGACGCCGGCTGGATGATCCTCCAGCGCGGGGATCTCATGCTGGAGTTCTTC
GCCCACCCCAACTTGTTTATTGCAGCTTATAATGGTTACAAATAAAGCAATAGCATCACAAATTTCACAA
ATAAAGCATTTTTTTCACTGCATTCTAGTTGTGGTTTGTCCAAACTCATCAATGTATCTTATCATGTCTG
TATACCGTCGACCTCTAGCTAGAGCTTGGCGTAATCATGGTCATAGCTGTTTCCTGTGTGAAATTGTTAT
CCGCTCACAATTCCACACAACATACGAGCCGGAAGCATAAAGTGTAAAGCCTGGGGTGCCTAATGAGTGA
GCTAACTCACATTAATTGCGTTGCGCTCACTGCCCGCTTTCCAGTCGGGAAACCTGTCGTGCCAGCTGCA
TTAATGAATCGGCCAACGCGCGGGGAGAGGCGGTTTGCGTATTGGGCGCTCTTCCGCTTCCTCGCTCACT
GACTCGCTGCGCTCGGTCGTTCGGCTGCGGCGAGCGGTATCAGCTCACTCAAAGGCGGTAATACGGTTAT
CCACAGAATCAGGGGATAACGCAGGAAAGAACATGTGAGCAAAAGGCCAGCAAAAGGCCAGGAACCGTAA
AAAGGCCGCGTTGCTGGCGTTTTTCCATAGGCTCCGCCCCCCTGACGAGCATCACAAAAATCGACGCTCA
AGTCAGAGGTGGCGAAACCCGACAGGACTATAAAGATACCAGGCGTTTCCCCCTGGAAGCTCCCTCGTGC
GCTCTCCTGTTCCGACCCTGCCGCTTACCGGATACCTGTCCGCCTTTCTCCCTTCGGGAAGCGTGGCGCT
TTCTCATAGCTCACGCTGTAGGTATCTCAGTTCGGTGTAGGTCGTTCGCTCCAAGCTGGGCTGTGTGCAC
GAACCCCCCGTTCAGCCCGACCGCTGCGCCTTATCCGGTAACTATCGTCTTGAGTCCAACCCGGTAAGAC
ACGACTTATCGCCACTGGCAGCAGCCACTGGTAACAGGATTAGCAGAGCGAGGTATGTAGGCGGTGCTAC
AGAGTTCTTGAAGTGGTGGCCTAACTACGGCTACACTAGAAGAACAGTATTTGGTATCTGCGCTCTGCTG
AAGCCAGTTACCTTCGGAAAAAGAGTTGGTAGCTCTTGATCCGGCAAACAAACCACCGCTGGTAGCGGTG
GTTTTTTTGTTTGCAAGCAGCAGATTACGCGCAGAAAAAAAGGATCTCAAGAAGATCCTTTGATCTTTTC
TACGGGGTCTGACGCTCAGTGGAACGAAAACTCACGTTAAGGGATTTTGGTCATGAGATTATCAAAAAGG
ATCTTCACCTAGATCCTTTTAAATTAAAAATGAAGTTTTAAATCAATCTAAAGTATATATGAGTAAACTT
GGTCTGACAGTTACCAATGCTTAATCAGTGAGGCACCTATCTCAGCGATCTGTCTATTTCGTTCATCCAT
AGTTGCCTGACTCCCCGTCGTGTAGATAACTACGATACGGGAGGGCTTACCATCTGGCCCCAGTGCTGCA
ATGATACCGCGAGACCCACGCTCACCGGCTCCAGATTTATCAGCAATAAACCAGCCAGCCGGAAGGGCCG
AGCGCAGAAGTGGTCCTGCAACTTTATCCGCCTCCATCCAGTCTATTAATTGTTGCCGGGAAGCTAGAGT
AAGTAGTTCGCCAGTTAATAGTTTGCGCAACGTTGTTGCCATTGCTACAGGCATCGTGGTGTCACGCTCG
TCGTTTGGTATGGCTTCATTCAGCTCCGGTTCCCAACGATCAAGGCGAGTTACATGATCCCCCATGTTGT
GCAAAAAAGCGGTTAGCTCCTTCGGTCCTCCGATCGTTGTCAGAAGTAAGTTGGCCGCAGTGTTATCACT
CATGGTTATGGCAGCACTGCATAATTCTCTTACTGTCATGCCATCCGTAAGATGCTTTTCTGTGACTGGT
GAGTACTCAACCAAGTCATTCTGAGAATAGTGTATGCGGCGACCGAGTTGCTCTTGCCCGGCGTCAATAC
GGGATAATACCGCGCCACATAGCAGAACTTTAAAAGTGCTCATCATTGGAAAACGTTCTTCGGGGCGAAA
ACTCTCAAGGATCTTACCGCTGTTGAGATCCAGTTCGATGTAACCCACTCGTGCACCCAACTGATCTTCA
GCATCTTTTACTTTCACCAGCGTTTCTGGGTGAGCAAAAACAGGAAGGCAAAATGCCGCAAAAAAGGGAA
TAAGGGCGACACGGAAATGTTGAATACTCATACTCTTCCTTTTTCAATATTATTGAAGCATTTATCAGGG
TTATTGTCTCATGAGCGGATACATATTTGAATGTATTTAGAAAAATAAACAAATAGGGGTTCCGCGCACA
TTTCCCCGAAAAGTGCCACCTGACGTCGACGGATCGGGAGATCTCCCGATCCCCTATGGTGCACTCTCAG
TACAATCTGCTCTGATGCCGCATAGTTAAGCCAGTATCTGCTCCCTGCTTGTGTGTTGGAGGTCGCTGAG
TAGTGCGCGAGCAAAATTTAAGCTACAACAAGGCAAGGCTTGACCGACAATTGCATGAAGAATCTGCTTA
GGGTTAGGCGTTTTGCGCTGCTTCGCGATGTACGGGCCAGATATACGCGTTGACATTGATTATTGACTAG
TTATTAATAGTAATCAATTACGGGGTCATTAGTTCATAGCCCATATATGGAGTTCCGCGTTACATAACTT
ACGGTAAATGGCCCGCCTGGCTGACCGCCCAACGACCCCCGCCCATTGACGTCAATAATGACGTATGTTC
CCATAGTAACGCCAATAGGGACTTTCCATTGACGTCAATGGGTGGAGTATTTACGGTAAACTGCCCACTT
GGCAGTACATCAAGTGTATCATATGCCAAGTACGCCCCCTATTGACGTCAATGACGGTAAATGGCCCGCC
TGGCATTATGCCCAGTACATGACCTTATGGGACTTTCCTACTTGGCAGTACATCTACGTATTAGTCATCG
CTATTACCATGGTGATGCGGTTTTGGCAGTACATCAATGGGCGTGGATAGCGGTTTGACTCACGGGGATT
TCCAAGTCTCCACCCCATTGACGTCAATGGGAGTTTGTTTTGGCACCAAAATCAACGGGACTTTCCAAAA
TGTCGTAACAACTCCGCCCCATTGACGCAAATGGGCGGTAGGCGTGTACGGTGGGAGGTCTATATAAGCA
GCGCGTTTTGCCTGTACTGGGTCTCTCTGGTTAGACCAGATCTGAGCCTGGGAGCTCTCTGGCTAACTAG
GGAACCCACTGCTTAAGCCTCAATAAAGCTTGCCTTGAGTGCTTCAAGTAGTGTGTGCCCGTCTGTTGTG
TGACTCTGGTAACTAGAGATCCCTCAGACCCTTTTAGTCAGTGTGGAAAATCTCTAGCAGTGGCGCCCGA
ACAGGGACTTGAAAGCGAAAGGGAAACCAGAGGAGCTCTCTCGACGCAGGACTCGGCTTGCTGAAGCGCG
CACGGCAAGAGGCGAGGGGCGGCGACTGGTGAGTACGCCAAAAATTTTGACTAGCGGAGGCTAGAAGGAG
AGAGATGGGTGCGAGAGCGTCAGTATTAAGCGGGGGAGAATTAGATCGCGATGGGAAAAAATTCGGTTAA
GGCCAGGGGGAAAGAAAAAATATAAATTAAAACATATAGTATGGGCAAGCAGGGAGCTAGAACGATTCGC
AGTTAATCCTGGCCTGTTAGAAACATCAGAAGGCTGTAGACAAATACTGGGACAGCTACAACCATCCCTT
CAGACAGGATCAGAAGAACTTAGATCATTATATAATACAGTAGCAACCCTCTATTGTGTGCATCAAAGGA
TAGAGATAAAAGACACCAAGGAAGCTTTAGACAAGATAGAGGAAGAGCAAAACAAAAGTAAGACCACCGC
ACAGCAAGCGGCCGCTGATCTTCAGACCTGGAGGAGGAGATATGAGGGACAATTGGAGAAGTGAATTATA
TAAATATAAAGTAGTAAAAATTGAACCATTAGGAGTAGCACCCACCAAGGCAAAGAGAAGAGTGGTGCAG
AGAGAAAAAAGAGCAGTGGGAATAGGAGCTTTGTTCCTTGGGTTCTTGGGAGCAGCAGGAAGCACTATGG
GCGCAGCGTCAATGACGCTGACGGTACAGGCCAGACAATTATTGTCTGGTATAGTGCAGCAGCAGAACAA
TTTGCTGAGGGCTATTGAGGCGCAACAGCATCTGTTGCAACTCACAGTCTGGGGCATCAAGCAGCTCCAG
GCAAGAATCCTGGCTGTGGAAAGATACCTAAAGGATCAACAGCTCCTGGGGATTTGGGGTTGCTCTGGAA
AACTCATTTGCACCACTGCTGTGCCTTGGAATGCTAGTTGGAGTAATAAATCTCTGGAACAGATTTGGAA
TCACACGACCTGGATGGAGTGGGACAGAGAAATTAACAATTACACAAGCTTAATACACTCCTTAATTGAA
GAATCGCAAAACCAGCAAGAAAAGAATGAACAAGAATTATTGGAATTAGATAAATGGGCAAGTTTGTGGA
ATTGGTTTAACATAACAAATTGGCTGTGGTATATAAAATTATTCATAATGATAGTAGGAGGCTTGGTAGG
TTTAAGAATAGTTTTTGCTGTACTTTCTATAGTGAATAGAGTTAGGCAGGGATATTCACCATTATCGTTT
CAGACCCACCTCCCAACCCCGAGGGGACCCGACAGGCCCGAAGGAATAGAAGAAGAAGGTGGAGAGAGAG
ACAGAGACAGATCCATTCGATTAGTGAACGGATCGGCACTGCGTGCGCCAATTCTGCAGACAAATGGCAG
TATTCATCCACAATTTTAAAAGAAAAGGGGGGATTGGGGGGTACAGTGCAGGGGAAAGAATAGTAGACAT
AATAGCAACAGACATACAAACTAAAGAATTACAAAAACAAATTACAAAAATTCAAAATTTTCGGGTTTAT
TACAGGGACAGCAGAGATCCAGTTTGGTTAATTAGCTAGCGAGGGCCTATTTCCCATGATTCCTTCATAT
TTGCATATACGATACAAGGCTGTTAGAGAGATAATTGGAATTAATTTGACTGTAAACACAAAGATATTAG
TACAAAATACGTGACGTAGAAAGTAATAATTTCTTGGGTAGTTTGCAGTTTTAAAATTATGTTTTAAAAT
GGACTATCATATGCTTACCGTAACTTGAAAGTATTTCGATTTCTTGGCTTTATATATCTTGTGGAAAGGA
CGAAACACCGATGCCACAGACAAGTTACTC
Features (pLannotate 1.2.2; 38 found; start..end, strand, type, name):
     18..36      +  misc_RNA       MS2 stem loop: stem loop that binds the bacteriophage MS2 coat protein
     47..83      +  misc_RNA       gRNA scaffold (fragment): guide RNA scaffold for the Streptococcus pyogenes CRISPR/Cas9 system
     88..106     +  misc_RNA       MS2 stem loop: stem loop that binds the bacteriophage MS2 coat protein
    117..136     +  misc_RNA       gRNA scaffold (fragment): guide RNA scaffold for the Streptococcus pyogenes CRISPR/Cas9 system
    149..167     +  CDS            small t antigen (fragment): SV40 (simian virus 40) small t antigen
    193..404     +  promoter       EF-1α core promoter: core promoter for human elongation factor EF-1α
    421..468     +  CDS            nucleoplasmin NLS: bipartite nuclear localization signal from nucleoplasmin
    468..4569    +  CDS            dCas9 (fragment): catalytically dead mutant of the Cas9 endonuclease from the Streptococcus pyogenes Type II CRISPR/Cas system RNA-guided DNA-binding protein that lacks endonuclease activity due to the D10A mutation in the RuvC catalytic domain and the N863A mutation in the HNH catalytic domain
   4894..5292    +  CDS            BSD: blasticidin S deaminase; Aspergillus terreus BSD; confers resistance to blasticidin
   5293..5314    +  misc_feature   MCS (fragment): pBluescript multiple cloning site
   5317..5905    +  misc_feature   WPRE: woodchuck hepatitis virus posttranscriptional regulatory element
   5842..6423    +  CDS            nef (fragment): NEF_HV1H2 - Experimental evidence at protein level: Swiss-Prot protein existence level 1. Extracellular Nef protein targets CD4(+) T-lymphocytes for apoptosis by interacting with CXCR4 surface receptors. From Human immunodeficiency virus type 1 group M subtype B (isolate HXB2) (HIV-1).
   6430..6610    +  LTR            5' LTR (truncated): truncated 5' long terminal repeat (LTR) from HIV-1
   6642..6866    +  polyA_signal   bGH poly(A) signal: bovine growth hormone polyadenylation signal
   6870..6891    +  promoter       SV40 promoter (fragment): SV40 enhancer and early promoter
   6912..7340    +  rep_origin     f1 ori (sequence partly withheld): f1 bacteriophage origin of replication; arrow indicates direction of (+) strand synthesis
   7354..7683    +  promoter       SV40 promoter: SV40 enhancer and early promoter
   7731..7778    +  promoter       EM7 promoter: synthetic bacterial promoter&nbsp
   7797..8171    +  CDS            BleoR: antibiotic-binding protein; Sh ble from Streptoalloteichus hindustanus; confers resistance to bleomycin, phleomycin, and Zeocin™
   8181..8306    +  CDS            ble (fragment): BLE_KLEPN - Experimental evidence at protein level: Swiss-Prot protein existence level 1. Binding protein with a strong affinity to the bleomycin family of antibiotics. Binds to CL990; an antimitotic-antibiotic compound. From Klebsiella pneumoniae.
   8301..8422    +  polyA_signal   SV40 poly(A) signal: SV40 polyadenylation signal
   8493..8515    -  protein_bind   lac operator (fragment): The lac repressor binds to the lac operator to inhibit transcription in E. coli. This inhibition can be relieved by adding lactose or isopropyl-β-D-thiogalactopyranoside (IPTG). lac repressor encoded by lacI
   8519..8549    -  promoter       lac promoter: promoter for the E. coli lac operon
   8564..8585    -  protein_bind   CAP binding site: CAP binding activates transcription in the presence of cAMP. E. coli catabolite activator protein
   8598..8690    -  CDS            lacI (fragment): lac repressor; lacI; The lac repressor binds to the lac operator to inhibit transcription in E. coli. This inhibition can be relieved by adding lactose or isopropyl-β-D-thiogalactopyranoside (IPTG).
   8873..9461    -  rep_origin     ori: high-copy-number ColE1/pMB1/pBR322/pUC origin of replication
   9632..10492   -  CDS            AmpR: β-lactamase; bla; confers resistance to ampicillin, carbenicillin, and related antibiotics
  10493..10597   -  promoter       AmpR promoter: bla
  10656..10708   -  misc_feature   bom (fragment): basis of mobility region from pBR322
  10863..11242   +  enhancer       CMV enhancer: human cytomegalovirus immediate early enhancer
  11243..11442   +  promoter       CMV promoter: human cytomegalovirus (CMV) immediate early promoter
  11460..11640   +  LTR            5' LTR (truncated): truncated 5' long terminal repeat (LTR) from HIV-1
  11687..11812   +  misc_feature   HIV-1 Ψ: packaging signal of human immunodeficiency virus type 1
  11796..12159   +  CDS            HIV-1 gag (fragment): gag protein from human immunodeficiency virus 1; gag
  12305..12538   +  misc_feature   RRE: The Rev response element (RRE) of HIV-1 allows for Rev-dependent mRNA export from the nucleus to the cytoplasm.
  12915..13015   +  CDS            Rev (fragment): human immunodeficiency virus 1 (HIV-1) Rev protein; rev; enhances nuclear export of unspliced and incompletely spliced viral mRNAs
  13065..13182   +  misc_feature   cPPT/CTS: central polypurine tract and central termination sequence of HIV-1
  13232..13472   +  promoter       U6 promoter: RNA polymerase III promoter for human U6 snRNA
