[The description below was written by a language model from this plasmid's Addgene catalogue record and pLannotate feature annotations shown in this document.]
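Description:
lentiSAMv2 rs7732130-guide1 is a 13.5 kb lentiviral CRISPR activation plasmid built on the lentiSAMv2 backbone. It carries a single guide RNA directed at a human pancreatic islet enhancer that contains the type 2 diabetes-associated variant rs7732130 at the ZBED3 GWAS locus. In bacteria it is maintained through a high-copy ColE1/pUC-type origin with ampicillin resistance; an f1 origin is also present. The transfer cassette has a chimeric CMV enhancer/promoter fused to a truncated HIV-1 5' LTR, followed by the Ψ packaging signal, a gag fragment, RRE and cPPT/CTS. It ends in a WPRE and a truncated 3' LTR. These elements allow the genomic RNA to be packaged when helper functions are supplied in trans and then integrated into target cells. Outside the LTRs, the backbone also carries an SV40/EM7-driven bleomycin/Zeocin resistance cassette.

Two expression units sit within the viral region. A human U6 Pol III promoter drives the guide, whose S. pyogenes scaffold is interrupted by two MS2 stem loops. These loops bind MS2 coat protein fusions, which in the SAM system are activator fusions supplied from a separate construct. Downstream, the EF-1α core promoter drives a catalytically dead Cas9 with a nucleoplasmin NLS. According to the catalogue entry, dCas9 is fused to VP64 and linked through a 2A peptide to blasticidin S deaminase. The feature table annotates dCas9 and BSD but not VP64 or the 2A element, which presumably occupy the unannotated gap between them. Blasticidin selects transduced mammalian cells. The construct is intended to activate this enhancer and so test its regulatory function in human cells.
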