Addgene plasmid #125503: lentiSAMv2 rs7732130-guide1
Purpose: CRISPR-mediated activation of human islet enhancer containing T2D-associated variant rs7732130 (ZBED3 GWAS locus)
Depositing lab: Jorge Ferrer. Depositing organization: Imperial College London. Publication: Human pancreatic islet three-dimensional chromatin architecture provides insights into the genetics of type 2 diabetes. Miguel-Escalada I, Bonas-Guarch S, Cebola I, Ponsa-Cobas J, Mendieta-Esteban J, Atla G, Javierre BM, Rolando DMY, Farabella I, Morgan CC, Garcia-Hurtado J, Beucher A, Moran I, Pasquali L, Ramos-Rodriguez M, Appel EVR, Linneberg A, Gjesing AP, Witte DR, Pedersen O, Grarup N, Ravassard P, Torrents D, Mercader JM, Piemonti L, Berney T, de Koning EJP, Kerr-Conte J, Pattou F, Fedko IO, Groop L, Prokopenko I, Hansen T, Marti-Renom MA, Fraser P, Ferrer J. Nat Genet. 2019 Jun 28. pii: 10.1038/s41588-019-0457-0. doi: 10.1038/s41588-019-0457-0. PubMed 31253982.
Backbone
  Vector backbone: lentiSAMv2
  Backbone manufacturer: Feng Zhang (Addgene #75112)
  Vector type: Mammalian Expression, Lentiviral, CRISPR
  Selectable markers: Blasticidin
Growth in bacteria
  Bacterial resistance: Ampicillin, 100 μg/mL
  Growth temperature: 37°C
  Growth strain: Stbl3
  Copy number: High Copy
Gene/Insert
  Gene/Insert name: dCas9-VP64-2A-BlastR
  gRNA/shRNA sequence: ATGCCACAGACAAGTTACTC
  Species: H. sapiens (human)
  Promoter: EF1a core and U6
  Cloning method: Restriction Enzyme; 5′ cloning site Unknown (destroyed during cloning); 3′ cloning site Unknown (destroyed during cloning)
  Sequencing primers: 5′ GATCCGCCACCATGGATGC
Terms and licenses: Academic/Nonprofit Terms; Industry Terms: Not Available to Industry
How to cite: lentiSAMv2 rs7732130-guide1 was a gift from Jorge Ferrer (Addgene plasmid # 125503 ; http://n2t.net/addgene:125503 ; RRID:Addgene_125503)
