>Addgene plasmid #125503 | lentiSAMv2 rs7732130-guide1 | depositor partial sequence | sequence record 240184 | Guide RNA, MS2 stem loops
NNNNNNTTTTAAAATTATNTTTTAAAATGGACTATCATATGCTTACCGTAACTTGAAAGTATTTCGATTT
CTTGGCTTTATATATCTTGTGGAAAGGACGAAACACCGATGCCACAGACAAGTTACTCGTTTTAGAGCTA
GGCCAACATGAGGATCACCCATGTCTGCAGGGCCTAGCAAGTTAAAATAAGGCTAGTCCGTTATCAACTT
GGCCAACATGAGGATCACCCATGTCTGCAGGGCCAAGTGGCACCGAGTCGGTGCTTTTTTTGGATCCTAG
GTCTTGAAAGGAGTGGGAATTGGCTCCGGTGCCCGTCAGTGGGCAGAGCGCACATCGCCCACAGTCCCCG
AGAAGTTGGGGGGAGGGGTCGGCAATTGATCCGGTGCCTAGAGAAGGTGGCGCGGGGTAAACTGGGAAAG
TGATGTCGTGTACTGGCTCCGCCTTTTTCCCGAGGGTGGGGGAGAACCGTATATAAGTGCAGTAGTCGCC
GTGAACGTTCTTTTTCGCAACGGGTTTGCCGCCAGAACACAGGCGTACGGCCACCATGAAAAGGCCGGCG
GCCACGAAAAAGGCCGGCCAGGCAAAAAAGAAAAAGGACAAGAAGTACAGCATCGGCCTGGCCATCGGCA
CCAACTCTGTGGGCTGGGCCGTGATCACCGACGAGTACAAGGTGCCCAGCAAGAAATTCAAGGTGCTGGG
CAACACCGACCGGCACAGCATCAAGAAGAACCTGATCGGAGCCCTGCTGTTCGACAGCGGCGAAACAGCC
GAGGCCACCCGGCTGAAGAGAACCGCCAGAAGAAGATACACCAGACGGAAGAACCGGATCTGCTATCTGC
AAGAGATCTTCAGCAACGAGATGGCCAAGGTGGACGACAGCTTCTTCCACAGACTGGAAGAGTCCTTCCT
GGTGCGAGAAGGATAATAATCACGAGCGGCACCCCATCTTCGGCAACATCNNGGAACAAGGANCNNTAAC
ACGAGAAAGTACCCCACCATCTACCGCCTGNNAATAGAAACTGGGGGGANGGCACCGANAGGNCCGACCT
GCGGNCTAATCAAACAGGGCCCTGGCTCCACTTGAATCAACTNNCCGGGAGCCACTTTCCGGAACAGAGG
GCGACCNGGAACCCCGAACAACGANCTAATTGGANGAANGTTTGTTGGTCCGACCTGGAGNNNAANGTAC
AAANNAG
